Addgene plasmid #78458: HisMBP CFlm25
Purpose: Inducible expression in E. coli
Depositing lab: Sylvie Doublie. Depositing organization: University of Vermont and State Agricultural College. Publication: Crystal structure of the 25 kDa subunit of human cleavage factor Im. Coseno M, Martin G, Berger C, Gilmartin G, Keller W, Doublie S. Nucleic Acids Res. 2008 Jun;36(10):3474-83. doi: 10.1093/nar/gkn079. Epub 2008 Apr 29. PubMed 18445629.
Backbone
  Vector backbone: pDEST-HisMBP fusion vector
  Backbone manufacturer: David Waugh, National Cancer Institute, NIH
  Backbone size w/o insert (bp): 8282
  Total vector size (bp): 8963
  Vector type: Bacterial Expression
  Selectable markers: none
Growth in bacteria
  Bacterial resistance: Ampicillin, 100 μg/mL
  Growth temperature: 37°C
  Growth strain: DH5alpha
  Copy number: Low Copy
Gene/Insert
  Gene/Insert name: Human Cleavage Factor lm 25 kDa subunit (alt names: CPSF5; NUDT21)
  Species: H. sapiens (human)
  Insert size (bp): 681
  GenBank ID: 11051
  Entrez Gene: NUDT21 (a.k.a. CFIM25, CPSF5)
  Promoter: tac
  Tag / fusion protein: His (N terminal on backbone); MBP (N terminal on backbone)
  Cloning method: Gateway Cloning
  Sequencing primers: 5′ MBP-F; 3′ M13-F20
Resource information
  A portion of this plasmid was derived from a plasmid made by: Original CFlm25 gene came from Greg Gilmartin (University of Vermont).
Terms and licenses: Academic/Nonprofit Terms; Industry Terms: Not Available to Industry
Depositor comments: Has a TEV cleavage site.
How to cite: HisMBP CFlm25 was a gift from Sylvie Doublie (Addgene plasmid # 78458 ; http://n2t.net/addgene:78458 ; RRID:Addgene_78458)
