[The description below was written by a language model from this plasmid's Addgene catalogue record.]
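Description:
HisMBP CFlm25 is a bacterial expression plasmid for inducible production of the 25 kDa subunit of human cleavage factor Im (CFIm25, also known as CPSF5 or NUDT21) in E. coli. It is built on the pDEST-HisMBP Gateway destination vector, into which the 681 bp human coding sequence was introduced by Gateway recombination, giving a total size of about 9 kb. The plasmid is maintained under ampicillin selection and is recorded as low copy. The record does not name the origin of replication, and no feature table is available to confirm other backbone elements.

Expression is driven by the tac promoter, a hybrid trp/lac promoter that is normally held off by the lac repressor and switched on with IPTG. The backbone supplies two N-terminal fusion partners, a polyhistidine tag and maltose-binding protein. MBP commonly improves the solubility and yield of passenger proteins in E. coli, while the His tag allows capture by immobilised metal affinity chromatography. The depositor notes a TEV protease cleavage site, which is presumably positioned so that the His-MBP portion can be removed to release CFIm25 after purification, although its exact location is not given in the record.

CFIm25 is a component of the mammalian pre-mRNA 3′-end cleavage and polyadenylation machinery. The construct is associated with work that determined the crystal structure of this subunit, so its typical use is to prepare recombinant protein for structural and biochemical studies.
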