>Addgene plasmid #78458 | HisMBP CFlm25 | addgene partial sequence | sequence record 152548 | MBP-F 5'-GATGAAGCCCTGAAAGACGCGCAG-3'
AAAAGCAGGCTCGGAGAACCTGTACTTCCAGGGTATGTCTGTGGTACCGCCCAATCGCTCGCAGACCGGC
TGGCCCCGGGGGGTCACTCAGTTCGGCAACAAGTACATCCAGCAGACGAAGCCCCTCACCCTGGAGCGCA
CCATCAACCTGTACCCTCTTACCAATTATACTTTTGGTACAAAAGAGCCCCTCTACGAGAAGGACAGCTC
TGTTGCAGCCAGATTTCAGCGCATGAGGGAAGAATTTGATAAAATTGGAATGAGGAGGACTGTAGAAGGG
GTTCTGATTGTACATGAGCACCGGCTACCCCATGTGTTACTGCTGCAGCTGGGAACAACTTTCTTCAAAC
TACCTGGTGGTGAACTTAACCCAGGAGAAGATGAAGTTGAAGGACTAAAACGCTTAATGACAGAGATACT
GGGTCGTCAGGATGGAGTTTTGCAAGACTGGGTCATTGACGATTGCATTGGTAACTGGTGGAGACCAAAT
TTTGAACCTCCTCAGTATCCATATATTCCTGCACATATTACAAAGCCTAAGGAACATAAGAAGTTGTTTC
TGGTTCAGCTTCAAGAAAAAGCCTTGTTTGCAGTCCCTAAAAATTACAAGCTGGTAGCTGCACCATTGTT
TGAATTGTATGACAATGCACCAGGATATGGACCCATCATTTCTAGTCTCCCTCAGCTGTTGAGCAGGTTC
AATTTTATTTACAACTAATAACCCAGCTTTCTTGTACAAAGTGGTGATAGCTTGGCACTGGCCGTCGTTT
TACAACGTCGTGACTGGGAAAACCCTGGCGTTACCCAACTTAATCGCCTTGCAGCACATCCCCCTTTCGC
CAGCTGGCGTAATAGCGAAGAGGCCCGCACCGATCGCCCTTCCCAACAGTTGCGCAGCCTGAATGGCGAA
TGGCAGCTTGGCTGTTTTGGCGGATGAGATAAGATTTTCAGCCTGATACAGATTAAATCAGAACGCAGAA
GCGGGTCTGATAAAACAGAATTTGCCTGGCG
