>Addgene plasmid #78458 | HisMBP CFlm25 | addgene partial sequence | sequence record 152549 | M13-F20 5'-TGTAAAACGACGGCCAGT-3'
GAAGCTGGGTTATTAGTTGTAAATAAAATTGAACCTGCTCAACAGCTGAGGGAGACTAGAAATGATGGGT
CCATATCCTGGTGCATTGTCATACAATTCAAACAATGGTGCAGCTACCAGCTTGTAATTTTTAGGGACTG
CAAACAAGGCTTTTTCTTGAAGCTGAACCAGAAACAACTTCTTATGTTCCTTAGGCTTTGTAATATGTGC
AGGAATATATGGATACTGAGGAGGTTCAAAATTTGGTCTCCACCAGTTACCAATGCAATCGTCAATGACC
CAGTCTTGCAAAACTCCATCCTGACGACCCAGTATCTCTGTCATTAAGCGTTTTAGTCCTTCAACTTCAT
CTTCTCCTGGGTTAAGTTCACCACCAGGTAGTTTGAAGAAAGTTGTTCCCAGCTGCAGCAGTAACACATG
GGGTAGCCGGTGCTCATGTACAATCAGAACCCCTTCTACAGTCCTCCTCATTCCAATTTTATCAAATTCT
TCCCTCATGCGCTGAAATCTGGCTGCAACAGAGCTGTCCTTCTCGTAGAGGGGCTCTTTTGTACCAAAAG
TATAATTGGTAAGAGGGTACAGGTTGATGGTGCGCTCCAGGGTGAGGGGCTTCGTCTGCTGGATGTACTT
GTTGCCGAACTGAGTGACCCCCCGGGGCCAGCCGGTCTGCGAGCGATTGGGCGGTACCACAGACATACCC
TGGAAGTACAGGTTCTCCGAGCCTGCTTTTTTGTACAAACTTGTGATCGAATTAGTCTGCGCGTCTTTCA
GGGCTTCATCGACAGTCTGACGACCGCTGGCGGCGTTGATCACCGCAGTACGCACGGCATACCAGAAAGC
GGACATCTGCGGGATGTTCGGCATGATTTCACCTTTCTGGGCGTTTTCCATGGTGGCGGCAATACGTGGA
TCTTTCGCCAACTCTTCCTCGTAAGACTTCAGCGCTACGG
