>Addgene plasmid #78458 | HisMBP CFlm25 | addgene partial sequence | sequence record 153598 | pBEST-R 5'-TCTCATGTTTGACAGCTTATC-3'
ATGCTTCTGGCGTCAGGCAGCCATCGGAAGCTGTGGTATGGCTGTGCAGGTCGTAAATCACTGCATAATT
CGTGTCGCTCAAGGCGCACTCCCGTTCTGGATAATGTTTTTTGCGCCGACATCATAACGGTTCTGGCAAA
TATTCTGAAATGAGCTGTTGACAATTAATCATCGGCTCGTATAATGTGTGGAATTGTGAGCGGATAACAA
TTTCACACAGGAAACAGCCAGTCCGTTTAGGTGTTTTCACGAGCACTTCACCAACAAGGACCATAGATTA
TGAAAATCCATCACCATCACCATCACGAAGAAGGTAAACTGGTAATCTGGATTAACGGCGATAAAGGCTA
TAACGGTCTCGCTGAAGTCGGTAAGAAATTCGAGAAAGATACCGGAATTAAAGTCACCGTTGAGCATCCG
GATAAACTGGAAGAGAAATTCCCACAGGTTGCGGCAACTGGCGATGGCCCTGACATTATCTTCTGGGCAC
ACGACCGCTTTGGTGGCTACGCTCAATCTGGCCTGTTGGCTGAAATCACCCCGGACAAAGCGTTCCAGGA
CAAGCTGTATCCGTTTACCTGGGATGCCGTACGTTACAACGGCAAGCTGATTGCTTACCCGATCGCTGTT
GAAGCGTTATCGCTGATTTATAACAAAGATCTGCTGCCGAACCCGCCAAAAACCTGGGAAGAGATCCCGG
CGCTGGATAAAGAACTGAAAGCGAAAGGTAAGAGCGCGCTGATGTTCAACCTGCAAGAACCGTACTTCAC
CTGGCCGCTGATTGCTGCTGACGGGGGTTATGCGTTCAAGTATGAAAACGGCAAGTACGACATTAAAGAC
GTGGGCGTGGATAACGCTGGCGCGAAAGCGGGTCTGACCTTCCTGGTTGACCTGATTAAAAACAAACACA
TGAATGCAGACACCGATTACTCCATCGCAGAAGCTGCCTTT
